>Addgene plasmid #82935 | pDONR223_CCL2_WT_V5 | addgene full sequence | sequence record 162394 | Addgene NGS result
GCCTTACGGTCACCGTAACCAGCAAATCAATATCACTGTGTGGCTTCAGGCCGCCATCCACTGCGGAGCC
GTACAAATGTACGGCCAGCAACGTCGGTTCGAGATGGCGCTCGATGACGCCAACTACCTCTGATAGTTGA
GTCGATACTTCGGCGATCACCGCTTCCCTCATAATGTTTAACTTTGTTTTAGGGCGACTGCCCTGCTGCG
TAACATCGTTGCTGCTCCATAACATCAAACATCGACCCACGGCGTAACGCGCTTGCTGCTTGGATGCCCG
AGGCATAGACTGTACCCCAAAAAAACAGTCATAACAAGCCATGAAAACCGCCACTGCGCCGTTACCACCG
CTGCGTTCGGTCAAGGTTCTGGACCAGTTGCGTGAGCGCATACGCTACTTGCATTACAGCTTACGAACCG
AACAGGCTTATGTCCACTGGGTTCGTGCCTTCATCCGTTTCCACGGTGTGCGTCACCCGGCAACCTTGGG
TAGCAGCGAAGTCGAGGCATTTCTGTCCTGGCTGGTCTAGAGGAGGCATGATGATATATTTTTATCTTGT
GCAATGTAACATCAGAGATTTTGAGACACGGGCCAGAGCTGCCAGGAAACAGCTATGACCATGTAATACG
ACTCACTATAGGGGATATCAGCTGGATGGCAAATAATGATTTTATTTTGACTGATAGTGACCTGTTCGTT
GCAACAAATTGATAAGCAATGCTTTCTTATAATGCCAACTTTGTACAAGAAAGTTGGGCAAGTCTTCGGA
GTTTGGGTTTGCTTGTCCAGGTGGTCCATGGAATCCTGAACCCACTTCTGCTTGGGGTCAGCACAGATCT
CCTTGGCCACAATGGTCTTGAAGATCACAGCTTCTTTGGGACACTTGCTGCTGGTGATTCTTCTATAGCT
CGCGAGCCTCTGCACTGAGATCTTCCTATTGGTGAAGTTATAACAGCAGGTGACTGGGGCATTGATTGCA
TCTGGCTGAGCGAGCCCTTGGGGAATGAAGGTGGCTGCTATGAGCAGCAGGCACAGAAGGGCGGCAGAGA
CTTTCATGCCAACTTTTTTGTACAAAGTTGGCATTATAAAAAAGCATTGCTCATCAATTTGTTGCAACGA
ACAGGTCACTATCAGTCAAAATAAAATCATTATTTGGGGCCCGAGCTTAAGACTGGCCGTCGTTTTACAA
CGTCGTGACTGGGAAAACATCCATGCTAGCGTTAACGCGAGAGTAGGGAACTGCCAGGCATCAAATAAAA
CGAAAGGCTCAGTCGGAAGACTGGGCCTTTCGTTTTATCTGTTGTTTGTCGGTGAACGCTCTCCTGAGTA
GGACAAATCCGCCGGGAGCGGATTTGAACGTTGTGAAGCAACGGCCCGGAGGGTGGCGGGCAGGACGCCC
GCCATAAACTGCCAGGCATCAAACTAAGCAGAAGGCCATCCTGACGGATGGCCTTTTTGCGTTTCTACAA
ACTCTTCCTGGCTAGCGGTACGCGTATTAATTGCGTTGCGCTCACTGCCCGCTTTCCAGTCGGGAAACCT
GTCGTGCCAGCTGCATTAATGAATCGGCCAACGCGCGGGGAGAGGCGGTTTGCGTATTGGGCGCTCTTCC
GCTTCCTCGCTCACTGACTCGCTGCGCTCGGTCGTTCGGCTGCGGCGAGCGGTATCAGCTCACTCAAAGG
CGGTAATACGGTTATCCACAGAATCAGGGGATAACGCAGGAAAGAACATGTGAGCAAAAGGCCAGCAAAA
GGCCAGGAACCGTAAAAAGGCCGCGTTGCTGGCGTTTTTCCATAGGCTCCGCCCCCCTGACGAGCATCAC
AAAAATCGACGCTCAAGTCAGAGGTGGCGAAACCCGACAGGACTATAAAGATACCAGGCGTTTCCCCCTG
GAAGCTCCCTCGTGCGCTCTCCTGTTCCGACCCTGCCGCTTACCGGATACCTGTCCGCCTTTCTCCCTTC
GGGAAGCGTGGCGCTTTCTCATAGCTCACGCTGTAGGTATCTCAGTTCGGTGTAGGTCGTTCGCTCCAAG
CTGGGCTGTGTGCACGAACCCCCCGTTCAGCCCGACCGCTGCGCCTTATCCGGTAACTATCGTCTTGAGT
CCAACCCGGTAAGACACGACTTATCGCCACTGGCAGCAGCCACTGGTAACAGGATTAGCAGAGCGAGGTA
TGTAGGCGGTGCTACAGAGTTCTTGAAGTGGTGGCCTAACTACGGCTACACTAGAAGAACAGTATTTGGT
ATCTGCGCTCTGCTGAAGCCAGTTACCTTCGGAAAAAGAGTTGGTAGCTCTTGATCCGGCAAACAAACCA
CCGCTGGTAGCGGTGGTTTTTTTGTTTGCAAGCAGCAGATTACGCGCAGAAAAAAAGGATCTCAAGAAGA
TCCTTTGATCTTTTCTACGGGGTCTGACGCTCAGTGGAACGACGCGTAACTCACGTTAAGGGATTTTGGT
CATGGGTGGCTCGAGGGTTATTTGCCGACTACCTTGGTGATCTCGCCTTTCACGTAGTGGACAAATTCTT
CCAACTGATCTGCGCGCGAGGCCAAGCGATCTTCTTCTTGTCCAAGATAAGCCTGTCTAGCTTCAAGTAT
GACGGGCTGATACTGGGCCGGCAGGCGCTCCATTGCCCAGTCGGCAGCGACATCCTTCGGCGCGATTTTG
CCGGTTACTGCGCTGTACCAAATGCGGGACAACGTAAGCACTACATTTCGCTCATCGCCAGCCCAGTCGG
GCGGCGAGTTCCATAGCGTTAAGGTTTCATTTAGCGCCTCAAATAGATCCTGTTCAGGAACCGGATCAAA
GAGTTCCTCCGCCGCTGGACCTACCAAGGCAACGCTATGTTCTCTTGCTTTTGTCAGCAAGATAGCCAGA
TCAATGTCGATCGTGGCTGGCTCGAAGATACCTGCAAGAATGTCATTGCGCTGCCATTCTCCAAATTGCA
GTTCGCGCTTAGCTGGATAACGCCACGGAATGATGTCGTCGTGCACAACAATGGTGACTTCTACAGCGCG
GAGAATCTCGCTCTCTCCAGGGGAAGCCGAAGTTTCCAAAAGGTCGTTGATCAAAGCTCGCCGCGTTGTT
TCATCAA
Features (pLannotate 1.2.2; 12 found; start..end, strand, type, name):
    179..235     -  CDS            GmR (fragment): gentamycin acetyltransferase; aacC1; confers resistance to gentamycin
    411..434     -  promoter       Pc promoter (fragment): intI1 (promoter lies within the coding sequence); class 1 integron promoter
    624..642     +  promoter       T7 promoter: promoter for bacteriophage T7 RNA polymerase
    660..758     +  protein_bind   attL2: mutant version of attL; recombination site for the Gateway® LR reaction LR Clonase™
    761..1057    -  CDS            CCL2: CCL2_HUMAN - Also known as MCP1, SCYA2. Experimental evidence at protein level: Swiss-Prot protein existence level 1. Acts as a ligand for C-C chemokine receptor CCR2 (PubMed:9837883, PubMed:10587439, PubMed:10529171). Signals through binding and activation of CCR2 and induces a strong chemotactic response and mobilization of intracellular calcium ions (PubMed:9837883, PubMed:10587439). Exhibits a chemotactic activity for monocytes and basophils but not neutrophils or eosinophils (PubMed:8627182, PubMed:9792674, PubMed:8195247). May be involved in the recruitment of monocytes into the arterial
   1060..1155    -  protein_bind   attL3: mutant version of attL; recombination site for the Gateway® LR reaction LR Clonase™
   1172..1208    +  CDS            lacZα (fragment): LacZα fragment of β-galactosidase; lacZ fragment
   1255..1298    -  terminator     rrnB T1 terminator: Escherichia coli rrnB; transcription terminator T1 from the E. coli rrnB gene
   1430..1457    +  terminator     rrnB T2 terminator: transcription terminator T2 from the E. coli rrnB gene
   1512..1604    -  CDS            lacI (fragment): lac repressor; lacI; The lac repressor binds to the lac operator to inhibit transcription in E. coli. This inhibition can be relieved by adding lactose or isopropyl-β-D-thiogalactopyranoside (IPTG).
   1787..2375    -  rep_origin     ori: high-copy-number ColE1/pMB1/pBR322/pUC origin of replication
   2468..172     -  CDS            SmR (across the origin): aminoglycoside adenylyltransferase (Murphy, 1985); aadA; confers resistance to spectinomycin and streptomycin
