[The description below was written by a language model from this plasmid's Addgene catalogue record and pLannotate feature annotations shown in this document.]
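Description:
pDONR223_CCL2_WT_V5 is a Gateway entry clone built on the Invitrogen pDONR223 backbone and carrying the wild-type human CCL2 open reading frame (also known as MCP-1), which encodes a chemokine that signals through CCR2 and attracts monocytes and basophils. The sequenced plasmid is about 3.1 kb. It replicates in E. coli from a high-copy ColE1/pUC-type origin and is selected with spectinomycin through the aadA (SmR) aminoglycoside adenylyltransferase gene. The annotation also picks up short remnants of gentamicin resistance, class 1 integron promoter, lacZα and lacI sequences, which appear to be non-functional backbone fragments. The rrnB T1 and T2 terminators help insulate the cloning region from read-through transcription.

The CCL2 coding sequence lies between two attL recombination sites. The automated annotation labels them attL2 and attL3, although the site upstream of the ORF would conventionally be attL1 in this backbone. These sites allow the insert to be moved into attR-containing destination vectors by an LR Clonase reaction. The entry clone has no promoter driving the insert. A T7 promoter sits outside one att site, on the 3′ side of the ORF, which is annotated on the opposite strand, so it would not produce sense transcript. The ORF is in the "open" configuration, with no stop codon directly after the insert, so it can be read through into a C-terminal tag supplied by the destination vector. The "V5" in the name presumably refers to such a tag, but no V5 feature is annotated in this plasmid. As part of the Target Accelerator Plasmid Collection, the clone serves as an overexpression control for gene expression analysis in a study that phenotyped lung cancer somatic mutations at high throughput.
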