Addgene plasmid #82935: pDONR223_CCL2_WT_V5
Purpose: Gateway Donor vector containing CCL2, used as an over expression control for gene expression analysis. Part of the Target Accelerator Plasmid Collection.
Depositing lab: Jesse Boehm & Matthew Meyerson & David Root. Depositing organization: Broad Institute. Publication: High-throughput Phenotyping of Lung Cancer Somatic Mutations. Berger AH, Brooks AN, Wu X, Shrestha Y, Chouinard C, Piccioni F, Bagul M, Kamburov A, Imielinski M, Hogstrom L, Zhu C, Yang X, Pantel S, Sakai R, Watson J, Kaplan N, Campbell JD, Singh S, Root DE, Narayan R, Natoli T, Lahr DL, Tirosh I, Tamayo P, Getz G, Wong B, Doench J, Subramanian A, Golub TR, Meyerson M, Boehm JS. Cancer Cell. 2016 Aug 8;30(2):214-28. doi: 10.1016/j.ccell.2016.06.022. Epub 2016 Jul 28. PubMed 27478040.
Backbone
  Vector backbone: pDONR223
  Backbone manufacturer: Invitrogen
  Vector type: Gateway Entry vector
Growth in bacteria
  Bacterial resistance: Spectinomycin, 50 μg/mL
  Growth temperature: 37°C
  Growth strain: DH5alpha
  Copy number: High Copy
Gene/Insert
  Gene/Insert name: CCL2 (alt name: NM_002982)
  Species: H. sapiens (human)
  Entrez Gene: CCL2 (a.k.a. GDCF-2, HC11, HSMCR30, MCAF, MCP-1, MCP1, SCYA2, SMC-CF)
  Promoter: None
  Cloning method: Gateway Cloning
  Sequencing primers: 5′ M13pUC-fwd; 3′ M13-Rev
Terms and licenses: Academic/Nonprofit Terms; Industry Terms: Not Available to Industry
Depositor comments: Open state: NO stop codon immediately follows insert
How to cite: pDONR223_CCL2_WT_V5 was a gift from Jesse Boehm & Matthew Meyerson & David Root (Addgene plasmid # 82935 ; http://n2t.net/addgene:82935 ; RRID:Addgene_82935)
