>Addgene plasmid #82935 | pDONR223_CCL2_WT_V5 | depositor partial sequence | sequence record 157661 | Insert sequence
ATGAAAGTCTCTGCCGCCCTTCTGTGCCTGCTGCTCATAGCAGCCACCTTCATTCCCCAAGGGCTCGCTC
AGCCAGATGCAATCAATGCCCCAGTCACCTGCTGTTATAACTTCACCAATAGGAAGATCTCAGTGCAGAG
GCTCGCGAGCTATAGAAGAATCACCAGCAGCAAGTGTCCCAAAGAAGCTGTGATCTTCAAGACCATTGTG
GCCAAGGAGATCTGTGCTGACCCCAAGCAGAAGTGGGTTCAGGATTCCATGGACCACCTGGACAAGCAAA
CCCAAACTCCGAAGACTTGA
